Addgene plasmid #199068: pGLDV_8 [28o4G]
Purpose: (Empty Backbone) Odd assembly vector with sfGFP dropout for Odd level assemblies
Depositing lab: Charlie Gilbert & Nili Ostrov & Cultivarium Tools. Depositing organization: Cultivarium, Convergent Research. Publication: A scalable framework for high-throughput identification of functional origins of replication in non-model bacteria. Gilbert C, Brumwell SL, Crits-Christoph A, Kang SC, Martin-Moldes Z, Alsharif W, Esmurria A, Nguyen M-A, Lee HH, Ostrov N. bioRxiv 2023.05.19.541510 10.1101/2023.05.19.541510.
Backbone
  Vector backbone: n/a
  Vector type: Synthetic Biology
Growth in bacteria
  Bacterial resistance: Kanamycin, 50 μg/mL
  Growth temperature: 37°C
  Growth strain: E. coli Zymo 10B
  Growth instructions: Supplement LB growth medium with 2% glucose (w/v)
  Copy number: High Copy
Gene/Insert
  Gene/Insert name: None
Resource information
  A portion of this plasmid was derived from a plasmid made by: Jim Haseloff (Pollak et al. 2018 https://doi.org/10.1111/nph.15625)
Terms and licenses: Academic/Nonprofit Terms; Industry Terms: Not Available to Industry
Depositor comments: For standard propagation, supplement LB growth medium with 2% glucose (w/v) to repress sfYFP dropout expression, otherwise escape mutants may arise.
How to cite: pGLDV_8 [28o4G] was a gift from Charlie Gilbert & Nili Ostrov & Cultivarium Tools (Addgene plasmid # 199068 ; http://n2t.net/addgene:199068 ; RRID:Addgene_199068)
