[The description below was written by a language model from this plasmid's Addgene catalogue record and pLannotate feature annotations shown in this document.]
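Description:
pGLDV_8 [28o4G] is a small (about 3.3 kb) empty-backbone synthetic biology vector that serves as an "Odd" level acceptor in a hierarchical, alternating odd/even DNA assembly scheme. Part of the plasmid derives from a previously published assembly toolkit. It is propagated in E. coli on a high-copy ColE1/pUC-type origin and selected with kanamycin through an aph(3')-Ia (KanR) aminoglycoside phosphotransferase gene. The record lists no named parental backbone and no insert, consistent with its role as a receiver plasmid.

The functional payload is a superfolder GFP dropout cassette. In vectors of this design, the fluorescent reporter occupies the cloning position and is replaced when parts are successfully assembled, so correct clones can be distinguished as non-fluorescent colonies against fluorescent, uncut background. The feature table does not annotate the promoter driving sfGFP or the restriction sites flanking the cassette, so the enzyme used for assembly cannot be stated from the record. The depositor notes that dropout expression is repressible by glucose and that unrepressed expression can select for escape mutants, which suggests a catabolite-sensitive promoter. That comment calls the reporter "sfYFP", whereas the stated purpose and the sequence annotation both identify it as sfGFP. Other annotated elements are an rrnB T1 transcription terminator, which probably insulates the cassette from read-through, and short remnants of a pBluescript multiple cloning site and lacZα, which appear to be vestigial.

The plasmid was deposited with work on high-throughput identification of functional origins of replication in non-model bacteria, where it presumably serves as an intermediate for building multi-part plasmids.
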