Features (pLannotate 1.2.2; 6 found; start..end, strand, type, name):
    263..976     +  CDS            superfolder GFP: GFP variant that folds robustly even when fused to poorly folded proteins (Pédelacq et al., 2006)
   1412..2000    -  rep_origin     ori: high-copy-number ColE1/pMB1/pBR322/pUC origin of replication
   2136..2951    -  CDS            KanR: aminoglycoside phosphotransferase; aph(3')-Ia; confers resistance to kanamycin in bacteria or G418 (Geneticin®) in eukaryotes
   3067..3089    +  misc_feature   MCS (fragment): pBluescript multiple cloning site
   3089..3135    +  terminator     rrnB T1 terminator: transcription terminator T1 from the E. coli rrnB gene
   3237..3280    -  CDS            lacZα (fragment): LacZα fragment of β-galactosidase; lacZ fragment
>Addgene plasmid #199068 | pGLDV_8 [28o4G] | addgene full sequence | sequence record 397999 | Addgene NGS Result
TAGCGTGCGAACAGCACGCTATTGTTGTATCATTACTCGCATCCATTCTCAGGCTGTCTCGTCTCGTCTC
CGAGCTCTTCACAGAGGAGTGAGACCGAAAGTGAAACGTGATTTCATGCGTCATTTTGAACATTTTGTAA
ATCTTATTTAATAATGTGTGCGGCAATTCACATTTAATTTATGAATGTTTTCTTAACATCGCGGCAACTC
AAGAAACGGCAGGTTCGGATCTTAGCTACTAGAGAAAGAGGAGAAATACTAGATGCGTAAAGGCGAAGAA
CTGTTCACTGGTGTCGTCCCTATTCTGGTGGAACTGGATGGTGATGTCAACGGTCATAAGTTTTCCGTGC
GTGGCGAGGGTGAAGGTGACGCAACTAATGGTAAACTGACGCTGAAGTTCATCTGTACTACTGGTAAACT
GCCGGTTCCTTGGCCGACTCTGGTAACGACGCTGACTTATGGTGTTCAGTGCTTTGCTCGTTATCCGGAC
CATATGAAGCAGCATGACTTCTTCAAGTCCGCCATGCCGGAAGGCTATGTGCAGGAACGCACGATTTCCT
TTAAGGATGACGGCACGTACAAAACGCGTGCGGAAGTGAAATTTGAAGGCGATACCCTGGTAAACCGCAT
TGAGCTGAAAGGCATTGACTTTAAAGAGGACGGCAATATCCTGGGCCATAAGCTGGAATACAATTTTAAC
AGCCACAATGTTTACATCACCGCCGATAAACAAAAAAATGGCATTAAAGCGAATTTTAAAATTCGCCACA
ACGTGGAGGATGGCAGCGTGCAGCTGGCTGATCACTACCAGCAAAACACTCCAATCGGTGATGGTCCTGT
TCTGCTGCCAGACAATCACTATCTGAGCACGCAAAGCGTTCTGTCTAAAGATCCGAACGAGAAACGCGAT
CATATGGTTCTGCTGGAGTTCGTAACCGCAGCGGGCATCACGCATGGTATGGATGAACTGTACAAATGAT
TCAGCCAAAAAACTTAAGACCGCCGGTCTTGTCCACTACCTTGCAGTAATGCGGTGGACAGGATCGGCGG
TTTTCTTTTCTCTTCTCAAGGTCTCACGCTAGGTTGAAGAGCACCCCAGGATACATAGATTACCACAACT
CCGAGCCCTTCCACCTAGCGTGCTAACCACGCACGCTATTGTTGTATAGGCTAGGTGGAGGCTCAGTGAT
GATAAGTCTGCGATGGTGGATGCATGTGTCATGGTCATAGCTGTTTCCTGTGTGAAATTGTTATCCGCTC
AGAGGGCACAATCCTATTCCGCGCTATCCGACAATCTCCAAGACATTAGGTGGAGTTCAGTTCGGCGTAT
GGCATATGTCGCTGGAAAGAACATGTGAGCAAAAGGCCAGCAAAAGGCCAGGAACCGTAAAAAGGCCGCG
TTGCTGGCGTTTTTCCATAGGCTCCGCCCCCCTGACGAGCATCACAAAAATCGACGCTCAAGTCAGAGGT
GGCGAAACCCGACAGGACTATAAAGATACCAGGCGTTTCCCCCTGGAAGCTCCCTCGTGCGCTCTCCTGT
TCCGACCCTGCCGCTTACCGGATACCTGTCCGCCTTTCTCCCTTCGGGAAGCGTGGCGCTTTCTCATAGC
TCACGCTGTAGGTATCTCAGTTCGGTGTAGGTCGTTCGCTCCAAGCTGGGCTGTGTGCACGAACCCCCCG
TTCAGCCCGACCGCTGCGCCTTATCCGGTAACTATCGTCTTGAGTCCAACCCGGTAAGACACGACTTATC
GCCACTGGCAGCAGCCACTGGTAACAGGATTAGCAGAGCGAGGTATGTAGGCGGTGCTACAGAGTTCTTG
AAGTGGTGGCCTAACTACGGCTACACTAGAAGAACAGTATTTGGTATCTGCGCTCTGCTGAAGCCAGTTA
CCTTCGGAAAAAGAGTTGGTAGCTCTTGATCCGGCAAACAAACCACCGCTGGTAGCGGTGGTTTTTTTGT
TTGCAAGCAGCAGATTACGCGCAGAAAAAAAGGATCTCAAGAAGATCCTTTGATCTTTTCTACGGGGTCT
GACGCTCTATTCAACAAAGCCGCCGTCCCGTCAAGTCAGCGTAAATGGGTAGGGGGCTTCAAATCGTCCG
CTCTGCCAGTGTTACAACCAATTAACAAATTCTGATTAGAAAAACTCATCGAGCATCAAATGAAACTGCA
ATTTATTCATATCAGGATTATCAATACCATATTTTTGAAAAAGCCGTTTCTGTAATGAAGGAGAAAACTC
ACCGAGGCAGTTCCATAGGATGGCAAGATCCTGGTATCGGTCTGCGATTCCGACTCGTCCAACATCAATA
CAACCTATTAATTTCCCCTCGTCAAAAATAAGGTTATCAAGTGAGAAATCACCATGAGTGACGACTGAAT
CCGGTGAGAATGGCAAAAGCTTATGCATTTCTTTCCAGACTTGTTCAACAGGCCAGCCATTACGCTCGTC
ATCAAAATCACTCGCATCAACCAAACCGTTATTCATTCGTGATTGCGCCTGAGCGAGACGAAATACGCGA
TCGCTGTTAAAAGGACAATTACAAACAGGAATCGAATGCAACCGGCGCAGGAACACTGCCAGCGCATCAA
CAATATTTTCACCTGAATCAGGATATTCTTCTAATACCTGGAATGCTGTTTTCCCGGGGATCGCAGTGGT
GAGTAACCATGCATCATCAGGAGTACGGATAAAATGCTTGATGGTCGGAAGAGGCATAAATTCCGTCAGC
CAGTTTAGTCTGACCATCTCATCTGTAACATCATTGGCAACGCTACCTTTGCCATGTTTCAGAAACAACT
CTGGCGCATCGGGCTTCCCATACAATCGATAGATTGTCGCACCTGATTGCCCGACATTATCGCGAGCCCA
TTTATACCCATATAAATCAGCATCCATGTTGGAATTTAATCGCGGCCTCGAGCAAGACGTTTCCCGTTGA
ATATGGCTCATAACACCCCTTGTATTACTGTTTATGTAAGCAGACAGTTTTATTGTTCATGATGATATAT
TTTTATCTTGTGCAATGTAACATCAGAGATTTTGAGACACAACGTGGCTTTCCCCCGCCGCTCTAGAACT
AGTGGATCCAAATAAAACGAAAGGCTCAGTCGAAAGACTGGGCCTTTCGTTTTATCTGTTGTTTGTCGCA
TTATACGAGACGTCCAGGTTGGGATACCTGAAACAAAACCCATCGTACGGCCAAGGAAGTCTCCAATAAC
TGTGATCCACCACAAGCGCCAGGGTTTTCCCAGTCACGACGTTGTAAAACGACGGCCAGTCATGCATAAT
CCGCACGCATCTGGAATAAGGAAGTGCCATTCCGCCTGACCT
